Addgene plasmid #182965: pRV∆L-5Flpo
Purpose: The 3rd generation of rabies vector expressing Flpo recombinase
Depositing lab: Ian Wickersham. Depositing organization: Massachusetts Institute of Technology. Publication: Third-generation rabies viral vectors allow nontoxic retrograde targeting of projection neurons with greatly increased efficiency. Jin L, Sullivan HA, Zhu M, Lea NE, Lavin TK, Fu X, Matsuyama M, Hou Y, Feng G, Wickersham IR. Cell Rep Methods. 2023 Nov 20;3(11):100644. doi: 10.1016/j.crmeth.2023.100644. PubMed 37989085.
Backbone
  Vector backbone: pRV vector
  Vector type: Rabies
Growth in bacteria
  Bacterial resistance: Ampicillin, 100 μg/mL
  Growth temperature: 37°C
  Growth strain: NEB Stable
  Copy number: Low Copy
Gene/Insert
  Gene/Insert name: Flpo recombinase
Terms and licenses: Academic/Nonprofit Terms; Industry Terms: Not Available to Industry
Depositor comments: Please visit https://www.biorxiv.org/content/10.1101/2022.02.23.481706v3 for bioRxiv preprint.
How to cite: pRV∆L-5Flpo was a gift from Ian Wickersham (Addgene plasmid # 182965 ; http://n2t.net/addgene:182965 ; RRID:Addgene_182965)
