[The description below was written by a language model from this plasmid's Addgene catalogue record and pLannotate feature annotations shown in this document.]
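Description:
pRV∆L-5Flpo is a rabies virus genome plasmid for producing a third-generation rabies viral vector, in which the polymerase gene L has been deleted and a Flpo recombinase gene has been added. The annotated 10.2 kb sequence carries a cDNA of the viral genome whose N, P, M and G coding sequences match rabies strain SAD B19. These are followed by FLPo, a mouse codon-optimized, nuclear-targeted thermostable FLP, which sits in the fifth gene position where L would normally lie. No L coding sequence is annotated, consistent with the ∆L name.

The genome cassette is flanked by a hammerhead ribozyme on the N side and a hepatitis delta virus ribozyme on the Flpo side. These self-cleave to give exact viral termini on the transcript. Transcription is driven by a CMV enhancer/promoter and a T7 promoter placed upstream, and a T7 terminator follows the HDV ribozyme, the usual arrangement for rescuing negative-strand RNA viruses from cloned DNA.

The backbone is pBluescript-like, with remnants of the lacZα/MCS region, lac and T3 promoters, an f1 origin, a ColE1/pUC-type origin and an ampicillin resistance gene. The catalogue lists the plasmid as low copy despite the pUC-type origin annotation.

Because the encoded genome lacks its polymerase, the resulting virus should be unable to replicate or express its genes at high levels unless L is supplied in trans. According to the associated publication title, such vectors allow nontoxic retrograde targeting of projection neurons. The delivered Flpo would act on FRT sites to switch on or rearrange Flp-dependent reporters or effectors in the infected cells.
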