Features (pLannotate 1.2.2; 25 found; start..end, strand, type, name):
    935..960     -  misc_RNA       sTRSV HHRz (fragment): hammerhead ribozyme from the tobacco ringspot virus satellite RNA (Khvorova et al., 2003)
    986..1004    -  promoter       T7 promoter: promoter for bacteriophage T7 RNA polymerase
   1020..1053    -  LTR            5' LTR (truncated) (fragment): truncated 5' long terminal repeat (LTR) from HIV-1
   1049..1252    -  promoter       CMV promoter: human cytomegalovirus (CMV) immediate early promoter
   1253..1632    -  enhancer       CMV enhancer: human cytomegalovirus immediate early enhancer
   1638..1666    +  misc_feature   MCS (fragment): pBluescript multiple cloning site
   1672..1827    +  CDS            lacZα (fragment): LacZα fragment of β-galactosidase; lacZ fragment
   1929..2287    -  rep_origin     f1 ori (sequence partly withheld): f1 bacteriophage origin of replication; arrow indicates direction of (+) strand synthesis
   2314..2418    +  promoter       AmpR promoter: bla
   2419..3279    +  CDS            AmpR: β-lactamase; bla; confers resistance to ampicillin, carbenicillin, and related antibiotics
   3450..4038    +  rep_origin     ori: high-copy-number ColE1/pMB1/pBR322/pUC origin of replication
   4221..4313    +  CDS            lacI (fragment): lac repressor; lacI; The lac repressor binds to the lac operator to inhibit transcription in E. coli. This inhibition can be relieved by adding lactose or isopropyl-β-D-thiogalactopyranoside (IPTG).
   4326..4347    +  protein_bind   CAP binding site: CAP binding activates transcription in the presence of cAMP. E. coli catabolite activator protein
   4362..4392    +  promoter       lac promoter: promoter for the E. coli lac operon
   4400..4416    +  protein_bind   lac operator: The lac repressor binds to the lac operator to inhibit transcription in E. coli. This inhibition can be relieved by adding lactose or isopropyl-β-D-thiogalactopyranoside (IPTG). lac repressor encoded by lacI
   4461..4479    +  promoter       T3 promoter: promoter for bacteriophage T3 RNA polymerase
   4492..4533    +  misc_feature   MCS (fragment): pBluescript multiple cloning site
   4555..4602    -  terminator     T7 terminator: transcription terminator for bacteriophage T7 RNA polymerase
   4610..4659    -  CDS            SET1 (fragment): solubility-enhancement tag derived from T7 phage gene 10B
   4664..4756    -  ncRNA          HDV ribozyme: Accession: RF00094 - Hepatitis delta virus ribozyme
   4896..6194    -  CDS            FLPo: nuclear-targeted site-specific recombinase FLPo is a mouse codon-optimized fusion between the SV40 nuclear localization signal and a thermostable version of the Saccharomyces cerevisiae site-specific recombinase FLP. Recombination occurs at FRT sequences.
   6276..7847    -  CDS            G: GLYCO_RABVS - Experimental evidence at protein level: Swiss-Prot protein existence level 1. Attaches the virus to host cellular receptor, inducing endocytosis of the virion. In the endosome, the acidic pH induces conformational changes in the glycoprotein trimer, which trigger fusion between virus and cell membrane. There is convincing in vitro evidence that the muscular form of the nicotinic acetylcholine receptor (nAChR), the neuronal cell adhesion molecule (NCAM), and the p75 neurotrophin receptor (p75NTR) bind glycoprotein and thereby facilitate rabies virus entry into cells (By similarity
   8068..8673    -  CDS            M: MATRX_RABVS - Experimental evidence at protein level: Swiss-Prot protein existence level 1. Plays a major role in assembly, budding and uncoating of virion after membrane fusion (PubMed:33208464). Completely covers the ribonucleoprotein coil and keep it in condensed bullet-shaped form. Inhibits viral transcription and stimulates replication. Plays a major role in early induction of TRAIL-mediated apoptosis in infected neurons (PubMed:12771432, PubMed:9847327). From Rabies virus (strain SAD B19) (RABV).
   8765..9655    -  CDS            P: PHOSP_RABVS - Experimental evidence at protein level: Swiss-Prot protein existence level 1. Non catalytic polymerase cofactor and regulatory protein that plays a role in viral transcription and replication. Stabilizes the RNA polymerase L to the N-RNA template and binds the soluble protein N, preventing it from encapsidating non-genomic RNA. Also inhibits host IFN-alpha and IFN-beta signaling by binding and retaining phosphorylated STAT1 in the cytoplasm or by inhibiting the DNA binding of STAT1 in the nucleus. Might be involved, through interaction with host dynein, in intracellular microtubu
   9749..849     -  CDS            N (across the origin): NCAP_RABVS - Experimental evidence at protein level: Swiss-Prot protein existence level 1. Encapsidates the genome in a ratio of one protein N per nine ribonucleotides, protecting it from nucleases. If expressed without protein P it binds non-specifically RNA and therefore can bind it's own mRNA. Interaction with protein P abolishes any non-specific RNA binding, and prevents phosphorylation. The soluble N-P complex encapsidates specifically the genomic RNA, with protein N protecting the genome like a pearl necklace. The encapsidated genomic RNA is termed the nucleocapsid (NC) and serves as tem
>Addgene plasmid #182965 | pRV∆L-5Flpo | addgene full sequence | sequence record 451931 | Addgene NGS Result
GTGAGGAACAGCTGTCTCCTGCCCTGGCTCAAACATTCTTCTTATCTCTTCCTCAAAGTTCTTGTGGAAG
AAATATAGTATTGCCTCTCTAGCGGTGAGATTGATTTGTTTTATGAACCCAGTAAATGATACCAGTCCTG
AACAGTCTTCATAAGCAGTGACAACTGTGCCCACTCTGATTGCTGAATATAGATGCTCAATCCGGGAGAA
AAACATGTCATAGGTTCCGGCCAAAAATCTGAAGTTTGGTATAGTACTCCAATTAGCACACATTTTGTGA
GTTGTCATTAGAGTATGGTGTTCCACGATTTTAACAAAAGGGGCTGTCTCAAAAATCTGCTCTATCCTGT
CTGCAATGTTTGTCTTATAGTTACCAGTGTTTTGCCCGGATATTTTGCTCAACCTATACAGACTCAAGAG
AAGACCGACTAAGGACGCATGCTCAGGGACAGTGGGGTCTCTTGTCAGTTCCATGCCTCCTGTCAGAGCC
CAATTCCCTTCTACATCAGTACGTTTTATCTCCACCAGAGAACCTGGGGTGATCTTATCTCCTTTTCGTG
CAATCACAATTCCATAGCTGGTCCAGTCTTCCGGACATGTCCCCTCAAAAAACTGCATTGCCGCTGCCAA
ATAGGAACATACATCGTCAGGATTAAGTTTGGCGGCGCTCATGCCTGACAAAACTGACTTGTATGCTTTA
TTTAAATCGGGAGCCTTTCCTAGGGTTATACAGGGCTTTTTCAAATCTTTGATGGCAGGGTACTTGTACT
CATATTGATCCACGATAATCTCAGGCTTCAAAGAGACCACCTGATTATTGACTTTGAATACAATCTTGTC
GGCATCCATTGTAGGGGTGTTACATTTTTGCTTTGCAATTGACAATGTCTGTTTTTTCTTTGATCTGGTT
GTTAAGCGTGACCCGGTACGCCGGGTTTCGTCCTCACGGACTCATCAGACGCTTAATCTAGCCAGCTTGG
GTCTCCCTATAGTGAGTCGTATTAATTTCGATAAGCCAGTAAGCAGTGGGTTCTCTAGTTAGCCAGAGAG
CTCTGCTTATATAGACCTCCCACCGTACACGCCTACCGCCCATTTGCGTCAATGGGGCGGAGTTGTTACG
ACATTTTGGAAAGTCCCGTTGATTTTGGTGCCAAAACAAACTCCCATTGACGTCAATGGGGTGGAGACTT
GGAAATCCCCGTGAGTCAAACCGCTATCCACGCCCATTGATGTACTGCCAAAACCGCATCACCATGGTAA
TAGCGATGACTAATACGTAGATGTACTGCCAAGTAGGAAAGTCCCATAAGGTCATGTACTGGGCATAATG
CCAGGCGGGCCATTTACCGTCATTGACGTCAATAGGGGGCGTACTTGGCATATGATACACTTGATGTACT
GCCAAGTGGGCAGTTTACCGTAAATACTCCACCCATTGACGTCAATGGAAAGTCCCTATTGGCGTTACTA
TGGGAACATACGTCATTATTGACGTCAATGGGCGGGGGTCGTTGGGCGGTCAGCCAGGCGGGCCATTTAC
CGTAAGTTATGTAACGCGGAACTCCATATATGGGCTATGAACTAATGACCCCGTAATTGATTACTATTAA
TAACTAGTCAATAATCAATGTCAACGCGCTGCAGGAATTCGATATCAAGCTTATCGCGCGCTCACTGGCC
GTCGTTTTACAACGTCGTGACTGGGAAAACCCTGGCGTTACCCAACTTAATCGCCTTGCAGCACATCCCC
CTTTCGCCAGCTGGCGTAATAGCGAAGAGGCCCGCACCGATCGCCCTTCCCAACAGTTGCGCAGCCTGAA
TGGCGAATGGAAATTGTAAGCGTTAATATTTTGTTAAAATTCGCGTTAAATTTTTGTTAAATCAGCTCAT
TTTTTTAACCAATAGGCCGAAATCGGCAAAATCCCTTATAAATCAAAAGAATAGACCGAGATAGGGT
[37 nt withheld, positions 1958-1994]
AAAGAACGTGGACTCCAACGTCAAAGG
[49 nt withheld, positions 2022-2070]
T
[91 nt withheld, positions 2072-2162]
G
[124 nt withheld, positions 2164-2287]
CAGGTGGCACTTTTCGGGGAAATGTGCGCGGAACCCCTATTTGTTTATTTTTCTAAATACATTCAAATAT
GTATCCGCTCATGAGACAATAACCCTGATAAATGCTTCAATAATATTGAAAAAGGAAGAGTATGAGTATT
CAACATTTCCGTGTCGCCCTTATTCCCTTTTTTGCGGCATTTTGCCTTCCTGTTTTTGCTCACCCAGAAA
CGCTGGTGAAAGTAAAAGATGCTGAAGATCAGTTGGGTGCACGAGTGGGTTACATCGAACTGGATCTCAA
CAGCGGTAAGATCCTTGAGAGTTTTCGCCCCGAAGAACGTTTTCCAATGATGAGCACTTTTAAAGTTCTG
CTATGTGGCGCGGTATTATCCCGTATTGACGCCGGGCAAGAGCAACTCGGTCGCCGCATACACTATTCTC
AGAATGACTTGGTTGAGTACTCACCAGTCACAGAAAAGCATCTTACGGATGGCATGACAGTAAGAGAATT
ATGCAGTGCTGCCATAACCATGAGTGATAACACTGCGGCCAACTTACTTCTGACAACGATCGGAGGACCG
AAGGAGCTAACCGCTTTTTTGCACAACATGGGGGATCATGTAACTCGCCTTGATCGTTGGGAACCGGAGC
TGAATGAAGCCATACCAAACGACGAGCGTGACACCACGATGCCTGTAGCAATGGCAACAACGTTGCGCAA
ACTATTAACTGGCGAACTACTTACTCTAGCTTCCCGGCAACAATTAATAGACTGGATGGAGGCGGATAAA
GTTGCAGGACCACTTCTGCGCTCGGCCCTTCCGGCTGGCTGGTTTATTGCTGATAAATCTGGAGCCTCCA
AGGGTGGGTCTCGCGGTATCATTGCAGCACTGGGGCCAGATGGTAAGCCCTCCCGTATCGTAGTTATCTA
CACGACGGGGAGTCAGGCAACTATGGATGAACGAAATAGACAGATCGCTGAGATAGGTGCCTCACTGATT
AAGCATTGGTAACTGTCAGACCAAGTTTACTCATATATACTTTAGATTGATTTAAAACTTCATTTTTAAT
TTAAAAGGATCTAGGTGAAGATCCTTTTTGATAATCTCATGACCAAAATCCCTTAACGTGAGTTTTCGTT
CCACTGAGCGTCAGACCCCGTAGAAAAGATCAAAGGATCTTCTTGAGATCCTTTTTTTCTGCGCGTAATC
TGCTGCTTGCAAACAAAAAAACCACCGCTACCAGCGGTGGTTTGTTTGCCGGATCAAGAGCTACCAACTC
TTTTTCCGAAGGTAACTGGCTTCAGCAGAGCGCAGATACCAAATACTGTTCTTCTAGTGTAGCCGTAGTT
AGGCCACCACTTCAAGAACTCTGTAGCACCGCCTACATACCTCGCTCTGCTAATCCTGTTACCAGTGGCT
GCTGCCAGTGGCGATAAGTCGTGTCTTACCGGGTTGGACTCAAGACGATAGTTACCGGATAAGGCGCAGC
GGTCGGGCTGAACGGGGGGTTCGTGCACACAGCCCAGCTTGGAGCGAACGACCTACACCGAACTGAGATA
CCTACAGCGTGAGCTATGAGAAAGCGCCACGCTTCCCGAAGGGAGAAAGGCGGACAGGTATCCGGTAAGC
GGCAGGGTCGGAACAGGAGAGCGCACGAGGGAGCTTCCAGGGGGAAACGCCTGGTATCTTTATAGTCCTG
TCGGGTTTCGCCACCTCTGACTTGAGCGTCGATTTTTGTGATGCTCGTCAGGGGGGCGGAGCCTATGGAA
AAACGCCAGCAACGCGGCCTTTTTACGGTTCCTGGCCTTTTGCTGGCCTTTTGCTCACATGTTCTTTCCT
GCGTTATCCCCTGATTCTGTGGATAACCGTATTACCGCCTTTGAGTGAGCTGATACCGCTCGCCGCAGCC
GAACGACCGAGCGCAGCGAGTCAGTGAGCGAGGAAGCGGAAGAGCGCCCAATACGCAAACCGCCTCTCCC
CGCGCGTTGGCCGATTCATTAATGCAGCTGGCACGACAGGTTTCCCGACTGGAAAGCGGGCAGTGAGCGC
AACGCAATTAATGTGAGTTAGCTCACTCATTAGGCACCCCAGGCTTTACACTTTATGCTTCCGGCTCGTA
TGTTGTGTGGAATTGTGAGCGGATAACAATTTCACACAGGAAACAGCTATGACCATGATTACGCCAAGCG
CGCAATTAACCCTCACTAAAGGGAACAAAAGCTGGAGCTCCACCGCGGTGGCGGCCGCTCTAGAACTAGT
GGATCCGGATATAGTTCCTCCTTTCAGCAAAAAACCCCTCAAGACCCGTTTAGAGGCCCCAAGGGGTTAT
GCTAGTTATTGCTCAGCGGTGGCAGCAGCCAACTCAGCTTCCTTTCGGGCTTTGTTAGCAGCCGGATCCC
CGCCCTCCCTTAGCCATCCGAGTGGACGTGCGTCCTCCTTCGGATGCCCAGGTCGGACCGCGAGGAGGTG
GAGATGCCATGCCGACCCACGCTTAACAAATAAACAACAAAAATGAGAAAAACAATCAAACAACCAAAGG
TTCAGATTTAGGATCTTGTTTTTTTCAAGATACATCACACAAGAGTCTTAGCATGGGCAGGCTTCCAGGA
GTATCCGGTCGTACGTCATCAGATCCGCCTGTTGATGTAGCTGCTCAGGTAGTCCAGCACCTCCTGGCTG
ATGATGCCGTTCCAGGCGGGGTATCTGATGCTGCCCTCGGCGCTGCCCTTCAGCTGCTCGATGTGCTGCC
ACTCCTCGATGGGGTTGGTCTCGTCCTTCAGGGCGATCATCTCCTTGCTGATGGGGTCGTAGGCGTAGTA
CCTGGACACCAGGGCGAAGTAGTGGTCGGGGATGGCGGTGATCTGGTGGGTGTAGGTGGTCCTGGCCACG
GCGGAGGCCCTCTTGTCGCTCCAGTTGCCCACCACGTTTGTCAGCTCGGTCAGGCCCTTCATGCTCAGAA
AGCTGGTCATCAGGTGCCTGCCGATGTGGCTCTTAGGGCCGTTCTTGATAGCGAAGATGGGGTAGGGGGC
GTTCTTCTTCAGGGCCTTGTTGTAGCTGCGCACCAGGTTGTCCTTCAGCAGCTGGTACTCCTGCTTGTTG
CTGCTGCTGTTGCCGGTCCTGTTCACTCTCTTCAGCACGGGCTCGCTGTTCCTCAGGAACTCGTCCAGGT
ACACCAGGGGGTCGATCCTGCCTCTGGCGCTGAAAAAGTAGATGTGCCTGGACACGCTTGTCTTGGTCTC
GGTCACCAGGCACTGAATGATCACGCCCAGGTACTTGTTCTGCACCAGCTTGAAGCTCTTGGGGTCCACG
TTCTTGATGTCGCTGAACCTGCCGCAGTTGATGAATGTGGCCAGGAACAGGAACTGGTACAGGGTCTTGG
TCTTGGTGAACCTGCTGGTGTACTCGAAGCTGTTCAGGATCTTCTCGGTGATCTCCCAGATGCTCTCGCC
CTCGGACAGCAGGGCCTTCAGCATCTTCTTGCTGTGGCTGTTGCCCTTGTCGGCCTCCTCGCTGCTCTCG
AACTGCAGCTGCAGGCTGGACACGATGTCGGTGATGTCGCTCTGGTGCTTCTGGCCGTTGTAAGGGATGA
TGGTGAACTCCCAGGCGGGGATCAGCTTCTTCAGGCTGGCCTCCAGGATGGTGGCCTTCTGGGTCTTGTA
CTTGAACTGCAGGCTCTTGTTCACGATGTCGAAGCTCAGGCTGTTGCTGATGATGGTGTTGTAGCTCATG
AAGGTGGCCCTCTTGATGGCGGTGCCGTTGTGGGTGATCATCCAGCACAGGTAGGTCAGCTCGGCGGCAC
AGCTGGCGATCTTCTCGCCGCTGGGCCTCTCGAATCTCTCCACGAACTGCCGCACCAGCACCTTGGGGGG
GGTCTTGCACAGGATGTCGAACTGGCTCATCACCTTCCTCTTCTTCTTAGGAGCCATGGTGGCGGCTTTG
CTAGCGGAGGGGTGTTAGTTTTTTTCATGGACTTGGATCGTTGAAAGGACGGCCAGTCCGGTACCTTACA
GTCTGGTCTCACCCCCACTCTTGTGTGATTCCCATGAAGATATGATCTTCCCGCTTTGGGGAGTGACTGA
CACCTCCCTCCCTGTCCCTCTGAGATTGTGTTGCGTAGGTTCTGATCGATTGACTCTTCTACAACATGTC
ATCAGGAAAATTATCAACATCAAGGCAGTCAGGGCCCCTGCACTCAGTAATACATACTTCCCCCAGTTCG
GGAGACCCAAGTCAACTCCTGAGACCTGATTGTGCACATCGGGAAGGTGAACTTCAACAAAATCCTCAGC
CTCGTCACCGTCCTTGAAAACGGTAGACGGGTCTGCCAGGGGGTGCACAAGGGGGATAACCGAGGATTCC
AACAACTCCATATGTTGCTGGAGGAGGGATGATTGCATCTCTGGGATTAAGACATTGCCGTCAGGTCCTA
ATATTATACCATTGAAAAACACCCCGTTCACATGAGGATGACACCTCCCCCCAACTCTTAAACACCCTTT
TGAAGGGAGGATCTCATTCCAAGTTCTGACTGACTTGTAGTGAGCATCGGCTTCCATCAAGGTCTTGTTG
AATATGGTATATGCTTTTCCAAACCCAGGGACAAGTTTTCTTAAATGACTGAGACGTCTGAAACTCACTG
ACTTGGTTGTCATGATGGACTCTAGTGCATCCAGACACTCCTCTCTCTTCCTGACCAACTCCTCTACAAC
AAGGTGCTCAATTTCGTCTGAGCGAAAGTCGTGCAGGTTCACCAACTTATCGGGAGGGCACCATTTGGTT
TCATTTGATGTTTGCATCGAGACCCATGTTCCATCCATAAGTCTAAGTCCTAGAACTCCACATAACTTGA
GTTTGCATGCTCCTTTTAAAGACTTATATAGGCCTCTTTCATCTACAAAGCCGCAAGTCTCACTCCCTTT
GGATGCTCTCTTCCCTCTACTATTGGTAAAAATGTCACAAGACATCCCTAGTCTCGGATTCTCGGGCATC
CAAATGGTGTAATCGTGGTTAGTGGAGCAGTAGGTAGAAGACACCGCTACTCCTGAGCACTTCCCGCTAG
GGAAGACCCTCGAGTGAAGGGATCTGTCATATGGGTCCAAATCTGCCACACTTGGAGATATGATAACGAG
AGACTCCTTGGTGGTTTTTACAGTTCGAAGCCAGCGGTAGTCAGGGTACGGATTGTGTAGAGACTCTTCA
TATCTGGGGTCACCGGCCATCTTCCAGTTGTACGCGGCTCTACATGCATCTGGTGTTGGGCGGAAATGCT
TTCTTTTGAACGTGGTTGTGACATAACCAACGAAGTTAGTGTAGGTTTCAGCCTCCGTCACAACGCCTGT
GCAAGTGAACCCGTTCACTTTTATGGCTAAGATGTATCCAACTTTAAGTTCCATGTAGGAGAACCCTGAC
AGGTTGGTGCATCCTTCGTCCTCCACTACCAAATTGTTTGGGCAGCTGAGGTGATGTATGTCAATCGGAC
TCCAGGGACCAAGCTTGTCTGGTATCGTGTAAATAGGGAATTTCCCAAAACACAATGGAAAAACCAGAAG
GGGTACAAACAGGAGAGCCTGAGGAACCATCTTTCCTTGGCGCGCCTCTTTTGAGGGATGTTAATAGTTT
TTTTCACATCCAAGAGGATCAAAATGTAAAGGTAATCAACTTGACTTTGATGAAATGCAGCGGTTTAATG
GCACCATAACATGTTTTTTGTTATATTGCTCCCAAGGGTTGGAGTTGAGCCCATATGTTCTCTCCTCCAG
AGGTAAACAAGTGATAAATTTGCGGGATATAATCTGATTATTCTAGAAGCAGAGAGGAATCTTTGTCCTC
TTCGGACCTTTGTGTCTGAAGAGACATGTCAGACCATAGTTGACATGCTCTCGGGTTCATGTTGATACAC
CAGACTCTGCCCTGGATATGACACTGTTTTGCAATCACTCTTATTTGCAATCCGACGAACTCAGTATCAT
CATCCCAAGTGATCTCCTGAGAGTATTCCAACTCCTCCCCTTCAAGAGGGCCCCTGGAATCAGCCCACTG
GAAGATAAAGGTTCTCCTCAATTTGTATACCCAGTTCAGGCCCTCAGGGACTGGAGATCCTGACAAAGCC
AGTCCAATAACCACTTTGACTAACCCGATCATCCTATGATTCCCAGAATATATCTCGTCGAATGATTTCA
GAATGTGCCGCAGGATCCTGAACGAGTAACCATTCGGGCTACACACTTTAACCCTTCCGTTGATACAAAA
GTTCCTCATGTTCTTCTTGCCTGTAAGTTCTTTCAGCGGGACGTATTCAGGGGGTGGAAGCCACAAGTCA
TCGTCATCCAGAGGGGCTGACGCGGGAGAGGATTTTTGAGTGTCCTCGTCCCTGCGGTTTTTCACTATCT
TACGTAGGAGGTTCATTTTATCAGTGGTGTTGCCTGTTTTTTTCATGTTGACTTTGGGACATCTCGGATT
TTATTGTCTAGAGGGACTGAGGGGAGAGGTTCGGTTAGCAAGATGTATAGCGATTCAAGTCATCTTGCAT
GATTTTACTCAGCTTGTCGGATTCGACTAACAACTGGAATTTCTTAGAGTTGGCCAAAGCGACCCATCCC
AGTACACATCTTAGGGGGAGTTTGGACCCGTCATGGGCTAAACGGGTCACACCTGGTACATTTTTTGCCT
CTTTAACTATATCATCAAGGTTCATTTTCAATTGCTCAAAATTATACAAGAGTATCCCTGAGGATCGAGA
GGGAAACTTATATTTTTTGGAGAAACTTTCTGCAATCTGGTGAGCGATCTCAGCCTCCACTGATAGATCA
TCCTCTTCATTGGTAGCCGACCATTCAAGGGCTGGAGGGCCAGAAGCAATTTGAGCCGCCATCCTGGCTT
TCGATGATTGGCTTTCTCTCTGAGAAGGAGTGGGTGTTGTCTCCTTCTTGAGCTCTCGGCCAGTAGTCTG
GGTTGATTTATCCTCTGAAGACTTTCCTGGAGGGTTGGGAAAGTTGACCGCGACATAGGATATAATCTCT
TCTACGGTCTGTGACCATATCTTGAGAAATCTCTCTCCTGACCTCATTTGTCTGACTATTTGGACTCCAA
CATTTTCCAGGTATGACTGGAACAGGAAGCTAGGATCCTCTCCTTCATCCATCTGAAAGTCCTCTCGATA
CTTGCCTTCTCCCACCTTGGCTATCTCACCATGGTTGGGCGATTTTCCATCATCCAGGTGAAGTCGCCCC
ATATCCTCAGGGAGATTGTCCACCTCTATGGGTTCCCCTTGGAGATGAGCCTGATTGTCTTCGATATTTC
TATTGATCAGATCAACAGTTTCTTCAGCCATCTCAAGATCGGCCAGACCGGCTCTAATAGCACTAGGATT
GACAAAGATCTTGCTCATGTTTGGGATGGTTCGAAAGGAGGGGTGTTAGTTTTTTTCATGATGGATATAC
ACAATCCGTAGATTTCCGGCATTTTGTTATTCAACTTCTTATGAGTCACTCGAATATGTCTTGTTTAGAA
ACTCGGCGAATGAGTTTGGACGGGCTTGATGATTGGAACTGACTGAGACATATCTCCGTATGTGAGATCT
CTTTAGTCGACCTCCATTCATCATGATTCGAGTATAAACAGCCTCCGGACTTCTGGTTTCACCTGAAAAG
TAGTCCTCGTCGTCAGAGTTGACAGTTCCATCATCTGCCAGTGCTACGTCAGTCTTTGTCAGTTCAGCCG
CCTCGTATTCTTGAAGTTCTTTCTCATCTCTGAAGAATCTTCTTTCAAATGTCCCTTTCCCGAAGAATTC
CTCTCCCAGATAGCCCCCTAGAACAGACATTTCATGAGGAGCACATGCAGCAATAACCGTTGCATTTAGG
GATCTGACTTGACCCATATAGCATCCTACAAAGTGAATGAGATTGAACACGTGACCAACAGCATTTGATG
AATAAGGAGATTTCCCACTCAAGCCTAGTGAACGGAAGTGGATGAAATAAGA
